>Addgene plasmid #134309 | pFudio-Cpg15-IRES2-TdTomatoW | depositor full sequence | sequence record 258125 | pFudio-Cpg15-IRES2-TdTomatoW sequence 11995 bps
GTCGACGGATCGGGAGATCTCCCGATCCCCTATGGTGCACTCTCAGTACAATCTGCTCTGATGCCGCATA
GTTAAGCCAGTATCTGCTCCCTGCTTGTGTGTTGGAGGTCGCTGAGTAGTGCGCGAGCAAAATTTAAGCT
ACAACAAGGCAAGGCTTGACCGACAATTGCATGAAGAATCTGCTTAGGGTTAGGCGTTTTGCGCTGCTTC
GCGATGTACGGGCCAGATATACGCGTTGACATTGATTATTGACTAGTTATTAATAGTAATCAATTACGGG
GTCATTAGTTCATAGCCCATATATGGAGTTCCGCGTTACATAACTTACGGTAAATGGCCCGCCTGGCTGA
CCGCCCAACGACCCCCGCCCATTGACGTCAATAATGACGTATGTTCCCATAGTAACGCCAATAGGGACTT
TCCATTGACGTCAATGGGTGGAGTATTTACGGTAAACTGCCCACTTGGCAGTACATCAAGTGTATCATAT
GCCAAGTACGCCCCCTATTGACGTCAATGACGGTAAATGGCCCGCCTGGCATTATGCCCAGTACATGACC
TTATGGGACTTTCCTACTTGGCAGTACATCTACGTATTAGTCATCGCTATTACCATGGTGATGCGGTTTT
GGCAGTACATCAATGGGCGTGGATAGCGGTTTGACTCACGGGGATTTCCAAGTCTCCACCCCATTGACGT
CAATGGGAGTTTGTTTTGGCACCAAAATCAACGGGACTTTCCAAAATGTCGTAACAACTCCGCCCCATTG
ACGCAAATGGGCGGTAGGCGTGTACGGTGGGAGGTCTATATAAGCAGCGCGTTTTGCCTGTACTGGGTCT
CTCTGGTTAGACCAGATCTGAGCCTGGGAGCTCTCTGGCTAACTAGGGAACCCACTGCTTAAGCCTCAAT
AAAGCTTGCCTTGAGTGCTTCAAGTAGTGTGTGCCCGTCTGTTGTGTGACTCTGGTAACTAGAGATCCCT
CAGACCCTTTTAGTCAGTGTGGAAAATCTCTAGCAGTGGCGCCCGAACAGGGACTTGAAAGCGAAAGGGA
AACCAGAGGAGCTCTCTCGACGCAGGACTCGGCTTGCTGAAGCGCGCACGGCAAGAGGCGAGGGGCGGCG
ACTGGTGAGTACGCCAAAAATTTTGACTAGCGGAGGCTAGAAGGAGAGAGATGGGTGCGAGAGCGTCAGT
ATTAAGCGGGGGAGAATTAGATCGCGATGGGAAAAAATTCGGTTAAGGCCAGGGGGAAAGAAAAAATATA
AATTAAAACATATAGTATGGGCAAGCAGGGAGCTAGAACGATTCGCAGTTAATCCTGGCCTGTTAGAAAC
ATCAGAAGGCTGTAGACAAATACTGGGACAGCTACAACCATCCCTTCAGACAGGATCAGAAGAACTTAGA
TCATTATATAATACAGTAGCAACCCTCTATTGTGTGCATCAAAGGATAGAGATAAAAGACACCAAGGAAG
CTTTAGACAAGATAGAGGAAGAGCAAAACAAAAGTAAGACCACCGCACAGCAAGCGGCCGCTGATCTTCA
GACCTGGAGGAGGAGATATGAGGGACAATTGGAGAAGTGAATTATATAAATATAAAGTAGTAAAAATTGA
ACCATTAGGAGTAGCACCCACCAAGGCAAAGAGAAGAGTGGTGCAGAGAGAAAAAAGAGCAGTGGGAATA
GGAGCTTTGTTCCTTGGGTTCTTGGGAGCAGCAGGAAGCACTATGGGCGCAGCGTCAATGACGCTGACGG
TACAGGCCAGACAATTATTGTCTGGTATAGTGCAGCAGCAGAACAATTTGCTGAGGGCTATTGAGGCGCA
ACAGCATCTGTTGCAACTCACAGTCTGGGGCATCAAGCAGCTCCAGGCAAGAATCCTGGCTGTGGAAAGA
TACCTAAAGGATCAACAGCTCCTGGGGATTTGGGGTTGCTCTGGAAAACTCATTTGCACCACTGCTGTGC
CTTGGAATGCTAGTTGGAGTAATAAATCTCTGGAACAGATTTGGAATCACACGACCTGGATGGAGTGGGA
CAGAGAAATTAACAATTACACAAGCTTAATACACTCCTTAATTGAAGAATCGCAAAACCAGCAAGAAAAG
AATGAACAAGAATTATTGGAATTAGATAAATGGGCAAGTTTGTGGAATTGGTTTAACATAACAAATTGGC
TGTGGTATATAAAATTATTCATAATGATAGTAGGAGGCTTGGTAGGTTTAAGAATAGTTTTTGCTGTACT
TTCTATAGTGAATAGAGTTAGGCAGGGATATTCACCATTATCGTTTCAGACCCACCTCCCAACCCCGAGG
GGACCCGACAGGCCCGAAGGAATAGAAGAAGAAGGTGGAGAGAGAGACAGAGACAGATCCATTCGATTAG
TGAACGGATCGGCACTGCGTGCGCCAATTCTGCAGACAAATGGCAGTATTCATCCACAATTTTAAAAGAA
AAGGGGGGATTGGGGGGTACAGTGCAGGGGAAAGAATAGTAGACATAATAGCAACAGACATACAAACTAA
AGAATTACAAAAACAAATTACAAAAATTCAAAATTTTCGGGTTTATTACAGGGACAGCAGAGATCCAGTT
TGGTTAATTAAGGGTGCAGCGGCCTCCGCGCCGGGTTTTGGCGCCTCCCGCGGGCGCCCCCCTCCTCACG
GCGAGCGCTGCCACGTCAGACGAAGGGCGCAGGAGCGTTCCTGATCCTTCCGCCCGGACGCTCAGGACAG
CGGCCCGCTGCTCATAAGACTCGGCCTTAGAACCCCAGTATCAGCAGAAGGACATTTTAGGACGGGACTT
GGGTGACTCTAGGGCACTGGTTTTCTTTCCAGAGAGCGGAACAGGCGAGGAAAAGTAGTCCCTTCTCGGC
GATTCTGCGGAGGGATCTCCGTGGGGCGGTGAACGCCGATGATTATATAAGGACGCGCCGGGTGTGGCAC
AGCTAGTTCCGTCGCAGCCGGGATTTGGGTCGCGGTTCTTGTTTGTGGATCGCTGTGATCGTCACTTGGT
GAGTTGCGGGCTGCTGGGCTGGCCGGGGCTTTCGTGGCCGCCGGGCCGCTCGGTGGGACGGAAGCGTGTG
GAGAGACCGCCAAGGGCTGTAGTCTGGGTCCGCGAGCAAGGTTGCCCTGAACTGGGGGTTGGGGGGAGCG
CACAAAATGGCGGCTGTTCCCGAGTCTTGAATGGAAGACGCTTGTAAGGCGGGCTGTGAGGTCGTTGAAA
CAAGGTGGGGGGCATGGTGGGCGGCAAGAACCCAAGGTCTTGAGGCCTTCGCTAATGCGGGAAAGCTCTT
ATTCGGGTGAGATGGGCTGGGGCACCATCTGGGGACCCTGACGTGAAGTTTGTCACTGACTGGAGAACTC
GGGTTTGTCGTCTGGTTGCGGGGGCGGCAGTTATGCGGTGCCGTTGGGCAGTGCACCCGTACCTTTGGGA
GCGCGCGCCTCGTCGTGTCGTGACGTCACCCGTTCTGTTGGCTTATAATGCAGGGTGGGGCCACCTGCCG
GTAGGTGTGCGGTAGGCTTTTCTCCGTCGCAGGACGCAGGGTTCGGGCCTAGGGTAGGCTCTCCTGAATC
GACAGGCGCCGGACCTCTGGTGAGGGGAGGGATAAGTGAGGCGTCAGTTTCTTTGGTCGGTTTTATGTAC
CTATCTTCTTAAGTAGCTGAAGCTCCGGTTTTGAACTATGCGCTCGGGGTTGGCGAGTGTGTTTTGTGAA
GTTTTTTAGGCACCTTTTGAAATGTAATCATTTGGGTCAATATGTAATTTTCAGTGTTAGACTAGTAAAG
CTTCTGCAGGTCGACTCTAGAAAATTGTCCGCTAAATTCTGGCCGTTTTTGGCTTTTTTGTTAGACGAAG
CTTGGGCTGCAGGTCGACTCTAGAGGATCCTCTAGAGTCGACTCCGGAATAACTTCGTATAGGATACTTT
ATACGAAGTTATGCAGAATGGTAGCTGGATTGTAGCTGCTATTAGCAATATGAAACCTCTTAATAACTTC
GTATAGCATACATTATACGAAGTTATGGCGCGCCTTACTTGTACAGCTCGTCCATGCCGTACAGGAACAG
GTGGTGGCGGCCCTCGGAGCGCTCGTACTGTTCCACGATGGTGTAGTCCTCGTTGTGGGAGGTGATGTCC
AGCTTGGTGTCCACGTAGTAGTAGCCGGGCAGTTGCACGGGCTTCTTGGCCATGTAGATGGTCTTGAACT
CCACCAGGTAGCGGCCGCCGTCCTTCAGCTTCAGGGCCTGGTGGATCTCGCCCTTCAGCACGCCGTCGCG
GGGGTACAGGCGCTCGGTGGAGGCCTCCCAGCCCATGGTCTTCTTCTGCATTACGGGGCCGTCGGGGGGG
AAGTTGGTGCCGCGCATCTTCACCTTGTAGATCAGCGTGCCGTCCTGCAGGGAGGAGTCCTGGGTCACGG
TCACCAGACCGCCGTCCTCGAAGTTCATCACGCGCTCCCACTTGAAGCCCTCGGGGAAGGACAGCTTCTT
GTAATCGGGGATGTCGGCGGGGTGCTTCACGTACGCCTTGGAGCCGTACATGAACTGGGGGGACAGGATG
TCCCAGGCGAAGGGCAGGGGGCCGCCCTTGGTCACCTTCAGCTTGGCGGTCTGGGTGCCCTCGTAGGGGC
GGCCCTCGCCCTCGCCCTCGATCTCGAACTCGTGGCCGTTCATGGAGCCCTCCATGCGCACCTTGAAGCG
CATGAACTCTTTGATGACGGCCATGTTGTTGTCCTCGGAGGAGGCGGTGCCGGAGCTGCCGCTGCCGGTG
CTGCCGGTGCCATGCCCCAGGAACAGGTGGTGGCGGCCCTCGGAGCGCTCGTACTGTTCCACGATGGTGT
AGTCCTCGTTGTGGGAGGTGATGTCCAGCTTGGTGTCCACGTAGTAGTAGCCGGGCAGTTGCACGGGCTT
CTTGGCCATGTAGATGGTCTTGAACTCCACCAGGTAGTGGCCGCCGTCCTTCAGCTTCAGGGCCTGGTGG
ATCTCGCCCTTCAGCACGCCGTCGCGGGGGTACAGGCGCTCGGTGGAGGCCTCCCAGCCCATGGTCTTCT
TCTGCATTACGGGGCCGTCGGGGGGGAAGTTGGTGCCGCGCATCTTCACCTTGTAGATCAGCGTGCCGTC
CTGCAGGGAGGAGTCCTGGGTCACGGTCACCAGACCGCCGTCCTCGAAGTTCATCACGCGCTCCCACTTG
AAGCCCTCGGGGAAGGACAGCTTCTTGTAATCGGGGATGTCGGCGGGGTGCTTCACGTACGCCTTGGAGC
CGTACATGAACTGGGGGGACAGGATGTCCCAGGCGAAGGGCAGGGGGCCGCCCTTGGTCACCTTCAGCTT
GGCGGTCTGGGTGCCCTCGTAGGGGCGGCCCTCGCCCTCGCCCTCGATCTCGAACTCGTGGCCGTTCATG
GAGCCCTCCATGCACACCTTGAAGCGCATGAACTCTTTGATGACCTCCTCGCCCTTGCTCACCATGGTTG
TGGCACCGGTATTATCATCGTGTTTTTCAAAGGAAAACCACGTCCCCGTGGTTCGGGGGGCCTAGACGTT
TTTTTAACCTCGACTAAACACATGTAAAGCATGTGTACCGAGGCCCCAGATCAGATCCCATACAATGGGG
TACCTTCTGGGCATCCTTCAGCCCCTTGTTGAATACGCTTGAGGAGAGCCATTTGACTCTTTCCACAACT
ATCCAACTCACAACGTGGCACTGGGGTTGTGCCGCCTTTGCAGGTGTATCTTATACACGTGGCTTTTGGC
CGCAGAGGCACCTGTCGCCAGGTGGGGGGTTCCGCTGCCTGCAAAGGGTCGCTACAGACGTTGTTTGTCT
TCAAGAAGCTTCCAGAGGAACTGCTTCCTTCACGACATTCAACAGACCTTGCATTCCTTTGGCGAGAGGG
GAAAGACCCCTAGGAATGCTCGTCAAGAAGACAGGGCCAGGTTTCCGGGCCCTCACATTGCCAAAAGACG
GCAATATGGTGGAAAATAACATATAGACAAACGCACACCGGCCTTATTCCAAGCGGCTTCGGCCAGTAAC
GTTAGGGGGGGGGGAGGGAGAGGGGCGGATCCCGGGCCCGCGGTACCGTCGACTCAGAAGGAAAGCCAGG
TCGCTAAAGCTGCCGAGAGAGACACCAGGAGCACGGAAAGCGCCGGGAGCAGGGACCCCGCCGCCCCGTT
GCCGCTGCCGCAGAGTTCGAATAAGCTGCCTTGGATATTGAGGTTTTTCGATTCTTTTCTCAGTTTATCC
CACATATCTTTCGCCCCTTCCTGGCAATCCGTAAGAGCTGTGACCGTGCAGCTGTGGAAATCCTCCCAGT
ATGTGCACACGGTCTTGATGTTCGTCTTGTCGTCCAGGCCCTGCGGGTAGTTGGCCATGCTGTCACCCAG
CTTGAGCAAACAGTCTGAAAAGCCCTTAAAGACTGCATCGCACTTGTCATCATCGTCCTTATAGTCGGTA
CCGCCTGCTGCTCTCACGGCCTGCACCAGGTAAGCTATTTGCACCGCGAGGATCAGTGAAATATATCTGC
CGTTCAACTTAAGTCCCATGGTGGCGGCGCTAGCATAACTTCGTATAAAGTATCCTATACGAAGTTATTT
GCCTTAACCCAGAAATTATCACTGTTATTCTTTAGAATGGTGCAAAGAATAACTTCGTATAATGTATGCT
ATACGAAGTTATGAATTCGATATCAAGCTTATCGATAATCAACCTCTGGATTACAAAATTTGTGAAAGAT
TGACTGGTATTCTTAACTATGTTGCTCCTTTTACGCTATGTGGATACGCTGCTTTAATGCCTTTGTATCA
TGCTATTGCTTCCCGTATGGCTTTCATTTTCTCCTCCTTGTATAAATCCTGGTTGCTGTCTCTTTATGAG
GAGTTGTGGCCCGTTGTCAGGCAACGTGGCGTGGTGTGCACTGTGTTTGCTGACGCAACCCCCACTGGTT
GGGGCATTGCCACCACCTGTCAGCTCCTTTCCGGGACTTTCGCTTTCCCCCTCCCTATTGCCACGGCGGA
ACTCATCGCCGCCTGCCTTGCCCGCTGCTGGACAGGGGCTCGGCTGTTGGGCACTGACAATTCCGTGGTG
TTGTCGGGGAAATCATCGTCCTTTCCTTGGCTGCTCGCCTGTGTTGCCACCTGGATTCTGCGCGGGACGT
CCTTCTGCTACGTCCCTTCGGCCCTCAATCCAGCGGACCTTCCTTCCCGCGGCCTGCTGCCGGCTCTGCG
GCCTCTTCCGCGTCTTCGCCTTCGCCCTCAGACGAGTCGGATCTCCCTTTGGGCCGCCTCCCCGCATCGA
TACCGTCGACCTCGAGACCTAGAAAAACATGGAGCAATCACAAGTAGCAATACAGCAGCTACCAATGCTG
ATTGTGCCTGGCTAGAAGCACAAGAGGAGGAGGAGGTGGGTTTTCCAGTCACACCTCAGGTACCTTTAAG
ACCAATGACTTACAAGGCAGCTGTAGATCTTAGCCACTTTTTAAAAGAAAAGGGGGGACTGGAAGGGCTA
ATTCACTCCCAACGAAGACAAGATATCCTTGATCTGTGGATCTACCACACACAAGGCTACTTCCCTGATT
GGCAGAACTACACACCAGGGCCAGGGATCAGATATCCACTGACCTTTGGATGGTGCTACAAGCTAGTACC
AGTTGAGCAAGAGAAGGTAGAAGAAGCCAATGAAGGAGAGAACACCCGCTTGTTACACCCTGTGAGCCTG
CATGGGATGGATGACCCGGAGAGAGAAGTATTAGAGTGGAGGTTTGACAGCCGCCTAGCATTTCATCACA
TGGCCCGAGAGCTGCATCCGGACTGTACTGGGTCTCTCTGGTTAGACCAGATCTGAGCCTGGGAGCTCTC
TGGCTAACTAGGGAACCCACTGCTTAAGCCTCAATAAAGCTTGCCTTGAGTGCTTCAAGTAGTGTGTGCC
CGTCTGTTGTGTGACTCTGGTAACTAGAGATCCCTCAGACCCTTTTAGTCAGTGTGGAAAATCTCTAGCA
GGGCCCGTTTAAACCCGCTGATCAGCCTCGACTGTGCCTTCTAGTTGCCAGCCATCTGTTGTTTGCCCCT
CCCCCGTGCCTTCCTTGACCCTGGAAGGTGCCACTCCCACTGTCCTTTCCTAATAAAATGAGGAAATTGC
ATCGCATTGTCTGAGTAGGTGTCATTCTATTCTGGGGGGTGGGGTGGGGCAGGACAGCAAGGGGGAGGAT
TGGGAAGACAATAGCAGGCATGCTGGGGATGCGGTGGGCTCTATGGCTTCTGAGGCGGAAAGAACCAGCT
GGGGCTCTAGGGGGTATCCCC
[124 nt withheld, positions 8282-8405]
C
[91 nt withheld, positions 8407-8497]
A
[49 nt withheld, positions 8499-8547]
CCTTTGACGTTGGAGTCCACGTTCTTT
[37 nt withheld, positions 8575-8611]
ACCCTATCTCGGTCTATTCTTTTGATTTATAAGGGATTTTGCCGATTTCGGCCTATTGGTTAAAAAATGA
GCTGATTTAACAAAAATTTAACGCGAATTAATTCTGTGGAATGTGTGTCAGTTAGGGTGTGGAAAGTCCC
CAGGCTCCCCAGCAGGCAGAAGTATGCAAAGCATGCATCTCAATTAGTCAGCAACCAGGTGTGGAAAGTC
CCCAGGCTCCCCAGCAGGCAGAAGTATGCAAAGCATGCATCTCAATTAGTCAGCAACCATAGTCCCGCCC
CTAACTCCGCCCATCCCGCCCCTAACTCCGCCCAGTTCCGCCCATTCTCCGCCCCATGGCTGACTAATTT
TTTTTATTTATGCAGAGGCCGAGGCCGCCTCTGCCTCTGAGCTATTCCAGAAGTAGTGAGGAGGCTTTTT
TGGAGGCCTAGGCTTTTGCAAAAAGCTCCCGGGAGCTTGTATATCCATTTTCGGATCTGATCAGCACGTG
TTGACAATTAATCATCGGCATAGTATATCGGCATAGTATAATACGACAAGGTGAGGAACTAAACCATGGC
CAAGTTGACCAGTGCCGTTCCGGTGCTCACCGCGCGCGACGTCGCCGGAGCGGTCGAGTTCTGGACCGAC
CGGCTCGGGTTCTCCCGGGACTTCGTGGAGGACGACTTCGCCGGTGTGGTCCGGGACGACGTGACCCTGT
TCATCAGCGCGGTCCAGGACCAGGTGGTGCCGGACAACACCCTGGCCTGGGTGTGGGTGCGCGGCCTGGA
CGAGCTGTACGCCGAGTGGTCGGAGGTCGTGTCCACGAACTTCCGGGACGCCTCCGGGCCGGCCATGACC
GAGATCGGCGAGCAGCCGTGGGGGCGGGAGTTCGCCCTGCGCGACCCGGCCGGCAACTGCGTGCACTTCG
TGGCCGAGGAGCAGGACTGACACGTGCTACGAGATTTCGATTCCACCGCCGCCTTCTATGAAAGGTTGGG
CTTCGGAATCGTTTTCCGGGACGCCGGCTGGATGATCCTCCAGCGCGGGGATCTCATGCTGGAGTTCTTC
GCCCACCCCAACTTGTTTATTGCAGCTTATAATGGTTACAAATAAAGCAATAGCATCACAAATTTCACAA
ATAAAGCATTTTTTTCACTGCATTCTAGTTGTGGTTTGTCCAAACTCATCAATGTATCTTATCATGTCTG
TATACCGTCGACCTCTAGCTAGAGCTTGGCGTAATCATGGTCATAGCTGTTTCCTGTGTGAAATTGTTAT
CCGCTCACAATTCCACACAACATACGAGCCGGAAGCATAAAGTGTAAAGCCTGGGGTGCCTAATGAGTGA
GCTAACTCACATTAATTGCGTTGCGCTCACTGCCCGCTTTCCAGTCGGGAAACCTGTCGTGCCAGCTGCA
TTAATGAATCGGCCAACGCGCGGGGAGAGGCGGTTTGCGTATTGGGCGCTCTTCCGCTTCCTCGCTCACT
GACTCGCTGCGCTCGGTCGTTCGGCTGCGGCGAGCGGTATCAGCTCACTCAAAGGCGGTAATACGGTTAT
CCACAGAATCAGGGGATAACGCAGGAAAGAACATGTGAGCAAAAGGCCAGCAAAAGGCCAGGAACCGTAA
AAAGGCCGCGTTGCTGGCGTTTTTCCATAGGCTCCGCCCCCCTGACGAGCATCACAAAAATCGACGCTCA
AGTCAGAGGTGGCGAAACCCGACAGGACTATAAAGATACCAGGCGTTTCCCCCTGGAAGCTCCCTCGTGC
GCTCTCCTGTTCCGACCCTGCCGCTTACCGGATACCTGTCCGCCTTTCTCCCTTCGGGAAGCGTGGCGCT
TTCTCATAGCTCACGCTGTAGGTATCTCAGTTCGGTGTAGGTCGTTCGCTCCAAGCTGGGCTGTGTGCAC
GAACCCCCCGTTCAGCCCGACCGCTGCGCCTTATCCGGTAACTATCGTCTTGAGTCCAACCCGGTAAGAC
ACGACTTATCGCCACTGGCAGCAGCCACTGGTAACAGGATTAGCAGAGCGAGGTATGTAGGCGGTGCTAC
AGAGTTCTTGAAGTGGTGGCCTAACTACGGCTACACTAGAAGAACAGTATTTGGTATCTGCGCTCTGCTG
AAGCCAGTTACCTTCGGAAAAAGAGTTGGTAGCTCTTGATCCGGCAAACAAACCACCGCTGGTAGCGGTG
GTTTTTTTGTTTGCAAGCAGCAGATTACGCGCAGAAAAAAAGGATCTCAAGAAGATCCTTTGATCTTTTC
TACGGGGTCTGACGCTCAGTGGAACGAAAACTCACGTTAAGGGATTTTGGTCATGAGATTATCAAAAAGG
ATCTTCACCTAGATCCTTTTAAATTAAAAATGAAGTTTTAAATCAATCTAAAGTATATATGAGTAAACTT
GGTCTGACAGTTACCAATGCTTAATCAGTGAGGCACCTATCTCAGCGATCTGTCTATTTCGTTCATCCAT
AGTTGCCTGACTCCCCGTCGTGTAGATAACTACGATACGGGAGGGCTTACCATCTGGCCCCAGTGCTGCA
ATGATACCGCGAGACCCACGCTCACCGGCTCCAGATTTATCAGCAATAAACCAGCCAGCCGGAAGGGCCG
AGCGCAGAAGTGGTCCTGCAACTTTATCCGCCTCCATCCAGTCTATTAATTGTTGCCGGGAAGCTAGAGT
AAGTAGTTCGCCAGTTAATAGTTTGCGCAACGTTGTTGCCATTGCTACAGGCATCGTGGTGTCACGCTCG
TCGTTTGGTATGGCTTCATTCAGCTCCGGTTCCCAACGATCAAGGCGAGTTACATGATCCCCCATGTTGT
GCAAAAAAGCGGTTAGCTCCTTCGGTCCTCCGATCGTTGTCAGAAGTAAGTTGGCCGCAGTGTTATCACT
CATGGTTATGGCAGCACTGCATAATTCTCTTACTGTCATGCCATCCGTAAGATGCTTTTCTGTGACTGGT
GAGTACTCAACCAAGTCATTCTGAGAATAGTGTATGCGGCGACCGAGTTGCTCTTGCCCGGCGTCAATAC
GGGATAATACCGCGCCACATAGCAGAACTTTAAAAGTGCTCATCATTGGAAAACGTTCTTCGGGGCGAAA
ACTCTCAAGGATCTTACCGCTGTTGAGATCCAGTTCGATGTAACCCACTCGTGCACCCAACTGATCTTCA
GCATCTTTTACTTTCACCAGCGTTTCTGGGTGAGCAAAAACAGGAAGGCAAAATGCCGCAAAAAAGGGAA
TAAGGGCGACACGGAAATGTTGAATACTCATACTCTTCCTTTTTCAATATTATTGAAGCATTTATCAGGG
TTATTGTCTCATGAGCGGATACATATTTGAATGTATTTAGAAAAATAAACAAATAGGGGTTCCGCGCACA
TTTCCCCGAAAAGTGCCACCTGAC
Features (pLannotate 1.2.2; 42 found; start..end, strand, type, name):
     31..83      -  misc_feature   bom (fragment): basis of mobility region from pBR322
    238..617     +  enhancer       CMV enhancer: human cytomegalovirus immediate early enhancer
    618..817     +  promoter       CMV promoter: human cytomegalovirus (CMV) immediate early promoter
    835..1015    +  LTR            5' LTR (truncated): truncated 5' long terminal repeat (LTR) from HIV-1
   1062..1187    +  misc_feature   HIV-1 Ψ: packaging signal of human immunodeficiency virus type 1
   1171..1534    +  CDS            HIV-1 gag (fragment): gag protein from human immunodeficiency virus 1; gag
   1680..1913    +  misc_feature   RRE: The Rev response element (RRE) of HIV-1 allows for Rev-dependent mRNA export from the nucleus to the cytoplasm.
   2290..2390    +  CDS            Rev (fragment): human immunodeficiency virus 1 (HIV-1) Rev protein; rev; enhances nuclear export of unspliced and incompletely spliced viral mRNAs
   2440..2557    +  misc_feature   cPPT/CTS: central polypurine tract and central termination sequence of HIV-1
   2611..3779    +  promoter       UbC promoter: human ubiquitin C promoter
   3784..3801    -  misc_feature   MCS (fragment): pUC18/19 multiple cloning site
   3797..3846    +  promoter       UbC promoter (fragment): human ubiquitin C promoter
   3857..3880    -  misc_feature   MCS (fragment): pUC18/19 multiple cloning site
   3899..3932    +  protein_bind   lox2272: Cre-mediated recombination occurs in the 8-bp core sequence (GGATACTT). lox2272 sites are compatible with each other, but incompatible with loxP or loxN sites (Lee and Saito, 1988). Cre recombinase
   3933..3982    -  intron         β-globin intron (fragment): internally truncated intron from human β-globin
   3983..4016    +  protein_bind   loxP: Cre-mediated recombination occurs in the 8-bp core sequence (GCATACAT). Cre recombinase
   4026..5455    -  CDS            tdTomato (fragment): tandem dimeric (pseudo-monomeric) derivative of DsRed (Shaner et al., 2004) mammalian codon-optimized
   5472..6045    -  misc_feature   IRES: internal ribosome entry site (IRES) of the encephalomyocarditis virus (EMCV)
   6047..6074    -  misc_feature   MCS (fragment): multiple cloning site
   6077..6529    -  CDS            Nrn1: NRN1_RAT - Experimental evidence at protein level: Swiss-Prot protein existence level 1. Promotes neurite outgrowth and especially branching of neuritic processes in primary hippocampal and cortical cells. From Rattus norvegicus (Rat).
   6545..6578    -  protein_bind   lox2272: Cre-mediated recombination occurs in the 8-bp core sequence (GGATACTT). lox2272 sites are compatible with each other, but incompatible with loxP or loxN sites (Lee and Saito, 1988). Cre recombinase
   6579..6628    -  intron         β-globin intron (fragment): internally truncated intron from human β-globin
   6629..6662    -  protein_bind   loxP: Cre-mediated recombination occurs in the 8-bp core sequence (GCATACAT). Cre recombinase
   6663..6687    +  misc_feature   MCS (fragment): pBluescript multiple cloning site
   6687..7275    +  misc_feature   WPRE: woodchuck hepatitis virus posttranscriptional regulatory element
   7212..7793    +  CDS            nef (fragment): NEF_HV1H2 - Experimental evidence at protein level: Swiss-Prot protein existence level 1. Extracellular Nef protein targets CD4(+) T-lymphocytes for apoptosis by interacting with CXCR4 surface receptors. From Human immunodeficiency virus type 1 group M subtype B (isolate HXB2) (HIV-1).
   7800..7980    +  LTR            5' LTR (truncated): truncated 5' long terminal repeat (LTR) from HIV-1
   8012..8236    +  polyA_signal   bGH poly(A) signal: bovine growth hormone polyadenylation signal
   8240..8261    +  promoter       SV40 promoter (fragment): SV40 enhancer and early promoter
   8282..8710    +  rep_origin     f1 ori (sequence partly withheld): f1 bacteriophage origin of replication; arrow indicates direction of (+) strand synthesis
   8724..9053    +  promoter       SV40 promoter: SV40 enhancer and early promoter
   9101..9148    +  promoter       EM7 promoter: synthetic bacterial promoter&nbsp
   9167..9541    +  CDS            BleoR: antibiotic-binding protein; Sh ble from Streptoalloteichus hindustanus; confers resistance to bleomycin, phleomycin, and Zeocin™
   9551..9676    +  CDS            ble (fragment): BLE_KLEPN - Experimental evidence at protein level: Swiss-Prot protein existence level 1. Binding protein with a strong affinity to the bleomycin family of antibiotics. Binds to CL990; an antimitotic-antibiotic compound. From Klebsiella pneumoniae.
   9671..9792    +  polyA_signal   SV40 poly(A) signal: SV40 polyadenylation signal
   9863..9885    -  protein_bind   lac operator (fragment): The lac repressor binds to the lac operator to inhibit transcription in E. coli. This inhibition can be relieved by adding lactose or isopropyl-β-D-thiogalactopyranoside (IPTG). lac repressor encoded by lacI
   9889..9919    -  promoter       lac promoter: promoter for the E. coli lac operon
   9934..9955    -  protein_bind   CAP binding site: CAP binding activates transcription in the presence of cAMP. E. coli catabolite activator protein
   9968..10060   -  CDS            lacI (fragment): lac repressor; lacI; The lac repressor binds to the lac operator to inhibit transcription in E. coli. This inhibition can be relieved by adding lactose or isopropyl-β-D-thiogalactopyranoside (IPTG).
  10243..10831   -  rep_origin     ori: high-copy-number ColE1/pMB1/pBR322/pUC origin of replication
  11002..11862   -  CDS            AmpR: β-lactamase; bla; confers resistance to ampicillin, carbenicillin, and related antibiotics
  11863..11967   -  promoter       AmpR promoter: bla
