>Addgene plasmid #134309 | pFudio-Cpg15-IRES2-TdTomatoW | addgene full sequence | sequence record 264807 | Addgene NGS Result
TTTGCGCTGCTTCGCGATGTACGGGCCAGATATACGCGTTGACATTGATTATTGACTAGTTATTAATAGT
AATCAATTACGGGGTCATTAGTTCATAGCCCATATATGGAGTTCCGCGTTACATAACTTACGGTAAATGG
CCCGCCTGGCTGACCGCCCAACGACCCCCGCCCATTGACGTCAATAATGACGTATGTTCCCATAGTAACG
CCAATAGGGACTTTCCATTGACGTCAATGGGTGGAGTATTTACGGTAAACTGCCCACTTGGCAGTACATC
AAGTGTATCATATGCCAAGTACGCCCCCTATTGACGTCAATGACGGTAAATGGCCCGCCTGGCATTATGC
CCAGTACATGACCTTATGGGACTTTCCTACTTGGCAGTACATCTACGTATTAGTCATCGCTATTACCATG
GTGATGCGGTTTTGGCAGTACATCAATGGGCGTGGATAGCGGTTTGACTCACGGGGATTTCCAAGTCTCC
ACCCCATTGACGTCAATGGGAGTTTGTTTTGGCACCAAAATCAACGGGACTTTCCAAAATGTCGTAACAA
CTCCGCCCCATTGACGCAAATGGGCGGTAGGCGTGTACGGTGGGAGGTCTATATAAGCAGCGCGTTTTGC
CTGTACTGGGTCTCTCTGGTTAGACCAGATCTGAGCCTGGGAGCTCTCTGGCTAACTAGGGAACCCACTG
CTTAAGCCTCAATAAAGCTTGCCTTGAGTGCTTCAAGTAGTGTGTGCCCGTCTGTTGTGTGACTCTGGTA
ACTAGAGATCCCTCAGACCCTTTTAGTCAGTGTGGAAAATCTCTAGCAGTGGCGCCCGAACAGGGACTTG
AAAGCGAAAGGGAAACCAGAGGAGCTCTCTCGACGCAGGACTCGGCTTGCTGAAGCGCGCACGGCAAGAG
GCGAGGGGCGGCGACTGGTGAGTACGCCAAAAATTTTGACTAGCGGAGGCTAGAAGGAGAGAGATGGGTG
CGAGAGCGTCAGTATTAAGCGGGGGAGAATTAGATCGCGATGGGAAAAAATTCGGTTAAGGCCAGGGGGA
AAGAAAAAATATAAATTAAAACATATAGTATGGGCAAGCAGGGAGCTAGAACGATTCGCAGTTAATCCTG
GCCTGTTAGAAACATCAGAAGGCTGTAGACAAATACTGGGACAGCTACAACCATCCCTTCAGACAGGATC
AGAAGAACTTAGATCATTATATAATACAGTAGCAACCCTCTATTGTGTGCATCAAAGGATAGAGATAAAA
GACACCAAGGAAGCTTTAGACAAGATAGAGGAAGAGCAAAACAAAAGTAAGACCACCGCACAGCAAGCGG
CCGCTGATCTTCAGACCTGGAGGAGGAGATATGAGGGACAATTGGAGAAGTGAATTATATAAATATAAAG
TAGTAAAAATTGAACCATTAGGAGTAGCACCCACCAAGGCAAAGAGAAGAGTGGTGCAGAGAGAAAAAAG
AGCAGTGGGAATAGGAGCTTTGTTCCTTGGGTTCTTGGGAGCAGCAGGAAGCACTATGGGCGCAGCGTCA
ATGACGCTGACGGTACAGGCCAGACAATTATTGTCTGGTATAGTGCAGCAGCAGAACAATTTGCTGAGGG
CTATTGAGGCGCAACAGCATCTGTTGCAACTCACAGTCTGGGGCATCAAGCAGCTCCAGGCAAGAATCCT
GGCTGTGGAAAGATACCTAAAGGATCAACAGCTCCTGGGGATTTGGGGTTGCTCTGGAAAACTCATTTGC
ACCACTGCTGTGCCTTGGAATGCTAGTTGGAGTAATAAATCTCTGGAACAGATTTGGAATCACACGACCT
GGATGGAGTGGGACAGAGAAATTAACAATTACACAAGCTTAATACACTCCTTAATTGAAGAATCGCAAAA
CCAGCAAGAAAAGAATGAACAAGAATTATTGGAATTAGATAAATGGGCAAGTTTGTGGAATTGGTTTAAC
ATAACAAATTGGCTGTGGTATATAAAATTATTCATAATGATAGTAGGAGGCTTGGTAGGTTTAAGAATAG
TTTTTGCTGTACTTTCTATAGTGAATAGAGTTAGGCAGGGATATTCACCATTATCGTTTCAGACCCACCT
CCCAACCCCGAGGGGACCCGACAGGCCCGAAGGAATAGAAGAAGAAGGTGGAGAGAGAGACAGAGACAGA
TCCATTCGATTAGTGAACGGATCGGCACTGCGTGCGCCAATTCTGCAGACAAATGGCAGTATTCATCCAC
AATTTTAAAAGAAAAGGGGGGATTGGGGGGTACAGTGCAGGGGAAAGAATAGTAGACATAATAGCAACAG
ACATACAAACTAAAGAATTACAAAAACAAATTACAAAAATTCAAAATTTTCGGGTTTATTACAGGGACAG
CAGAGATCCAGTTTGGTTAATTAACCCGTGTCGGCTCCAGATCTGGCCTCCGCGCCGGGTTTTGGCGCCT
CCCGCGGGCGCCCCCCTCCTCACGGCGAGCGCTGCCACGTCAGACGAAGGGCGCAGCGAGCGTCCTGATC
CTTCCGCCCGGACGCTCAGGACAGCGGCCCGCTGCTCATAAGACTCGGCCTTAGAACCCCAGTATCAGCA
GAAGGACATTTTAGGACGGGACTTGGGTGACTCTAGGGCACTGGTTTTCTTTCCAGAGAGCGGAACAGGC
GAGGAAAAGTAGTCCCTTCTCGGCGATTCTGCGGAGGGATCTCCGTGGGGCGGTGAACGCCGATGATTAT
ATAAGGACGCGCCGGGTGTGGCACAGCTAGTTCCGTCGCAGCCGGGATTTGGGTCGCGGTTCTTGTTTGT
GGATCGCTGTGATCGTCACTTGGTGAGTAGCGGGCTGCTGGGCTGGCCGGGGCTTTCGTGGCCGCCGGGC
CGCTCGGTGGGACGGAAGCGTGTGGAGAGACCGCCAAGGGCTGTAGTCTGGGTCCGCGAGCAAGGTTGCC
CTGAACTGGGGGTTGGGGGGAGCGCAGCAAAATGGCGGCTGTTCCCGAGTCTTGAATGGAAGACGCTTGT
GAGGCGGGCTGTGAGGTCGTTGAAACAAGGTGGGGGGCATGGTGGGCGGCAAGAACCCAAGGTCTTGAGG
CCTTCGCTAATGCGGGAAAGCTCTTATTCGGGTGAGATGGGCTGGGGCACCATCTGGGGACCCTGACGTG
AAGTTTGTCACTGACTGGAGAACTCGGTTTGTCGTCTGTTGCGGGGGCGGCAGTTATGGCGGTGCCGTTG
GGCAGTGCACCCGTACCTTTGGGAGCGCGCGCCCTCGTCGTGTCGTGACGTCACCCGTTCTGTTGGCTTA
TAATGCAGGGTGGGGCCACCTGCCGGTAGGTGTGCGGTAGGCTTTTCTCCGTCGCAGGACGCAGGGTTCG
GGCCTAGGGTAGGCTCTCCTGAATCGACAGGCGCCGGACCTCTGGTGAGGGGAGGGATAAGTGAGGCGTC
AGTTTCTTTGGTCGGTTTTATGTACCTATCTTCTTAAGTAGCTGAAGCTCCGGTTTTGAACTATGCGCTC
GGGGTTGGCGAGTGTGTTTTGTGAAGTTTTTTAGGCACCTTTTGAAATGTAATCATTTGGGTCAATATGT
AATTTTCAGTGTTAGACTAGTAAATTGTCCGCTAAATTCTGGCCGTTTTTGGCTTTTTTGTTAGACGAAG
CTTGGGCTGCAGGTCGACTCTAGAGGATCCTCTAGAGTCGACTCCGGAATAACTTCGTATAGGATACTTT
ATACGAAGTTATGCAGAATGGTAGCTGGATTGTAGCTGCTATTAGCAATATGAAACCTCTTAATAACTTC
GTATAGCATACATTATACGAAGTTATGGCGCGCCTTACTTGTACAGCTCGTCCATGCCGTACAGGAACAG
GTGGTGGCGGCCCTCGGAGCGCTCGTACTGTTCCACGATGGTGTAGTCCTCGTTGTGGGAGGTGATGTCC
AGCTTGGTGTCCACGTAGTAGTAGCCGGGCAGTTGCACGGGCTTCTTGGCCATGTAGATGGTCTTGAACT
CCACCAGGTAGCGGCCGCCGTCCTTCAGCTTCAGGGCCTGGTGGATCTCGCCCTTCAGCACGCCGTCGCG
GGGGTACAGGCGCTCGGTGGAGGCCTCCCAGCCCATGGTCTTCTTCTGCATTACGGGGCCGTCGGGGGGG
AAGTTGGTGCCGCGCATCTTCACCTTGTAGATCAGCGTGCCGTCCTGCAGGGAGGAGTCCTGGGTCACGG
TCACCAGACCGCCGTCCTCGAAGTTCATCACGCGCTCCCACTTGAAGCCCTCGGGGAAGGACAGCTTCTT
GTAATCGGGGATGTCGGCGGGGTGCTTCACGTACGCCTTGGAGCCGTACATGAACTGGGGGGACAGGATG
TCCCAGGCGAAGGGCAGGGGGCCGCCCTTGGTCACCTTCAGCTTGGCGGTCTGGGTGCCCTCGTAGGGGC
GGCCCTCGCCCTCGCCCTCGATCTCGAACTCGTGGCCGTTCATGGAGCCCTCCATGCGCACCTTGAAGCG
CATGAACTCTTTGATGACGGCCATGTTGTTGTCCTCGGAGGAGGCGGTGCCGGAGCTGCCGCTGCCGGTG
CTGCCGGTGCCATGCCCCAGGAACAGGTGGTGGCGGCCCTCGGAGCGCTCGTACTGTTCCACGATGGTGT
AGTCCTCGTTGTGGGAGGTGATGTCCAGCTTGGTGTCCACGTAGTAGTAGCCGGGCAGTTGCACGGGCTT
CTTGGCCATGTAGATGGTCTTGAACTCCACCAGGTAGTGGCCGCCGTCCTTCAGCTTCAGGGCCTGGTGG
ATCTCGCCCTTCAGCACGCCGTCGCGGGGGTACAGGCGCTCGGTGGAGGCCTCCCAGCCCATGGTCTTCT
TCTGCATTACGGGGCCGTCGGGGGGGAAGTTGGTGCCGCGCATCTTCACCTTGTAGATCAGCGTGCCGTC
CTGCAGGGAGGAGTCCTGGGTCACGGTCACCAGACCGCCGTCCTCGAAGTTCATCACGCGCTCCCACTTG
AAGCCCTCGGGGAAGGACAGCTTCTTGTAATCGGGGATGTCGGCGGGGTGCTTCACGTACGCCTTGGAGC
CGTACATGAACTGGGGGGACAGGATGTCCCAGGCGAAGGGCAGGGGGCCGCCCTTGGTCACCTTCAGCTT
GGCGGTCTGGGTGCCCTCGTAGGGGCGGCCCTCGCCCTCGCCCTCGATCTCGAACTCGTGGCCGTTCATG
GAGCCCTCCATGCACACCTTGAAGCGCATGAACTCTTTGATGACCTCCTCGCCCTTGCTCACCATGGTTG
TGGCACCGGTATTATCATCGTGTTTTTCAAAGGAAAACCACGTCCCCGTGGTTCGGGGGGCCTAGACGTT
TTTTTAACCTCGACTAAACACATGTAAAGCATGTGTACCGAGGCCCCAGATCAGATCCCATACAATGGGG
TACCTTCTGGGCATCCTTCAGCCCCTTGTTGAATACGCTTGAGGAGAGCCATTTGACTCTTTCCACAACT
ATCCAACTCACAACGTGGCACTGGGGTTGTGCCGCCTTTGCAGGTGTATCTTATACACGTGGCTTTTGGC
CGCAGAGGCACCTGTCGCCAGGTGGGGGGTTCCGCTGCCTGCAAAGGGTCGCTACAGACGTTGTTTGTCT
TCAAGAAGCTTCCAGAGGAACTGCTTCCTTCACGACATTCAACAGACCTTGCATTCCTTTGGCGAGAGGG
GAAAGACCCCTAGGAATGCTCGTCAAGAAGACAGGGCCAGGTTTCCGGGCCCTCACATTGCCAAAAGACG
GCAATATGGTGGAAAATAACATATAGACAAACGCACACCGGCCTTATTCCAAGCGGCTTCGGCCAGTAAC
GTTAGGGGGGGGGGAGGGAGAGGGGCGGATCCCGGGCCCGCGGTACCGTCGACTCAGAAGGAAAGCCAGG
TCGCTAAAGCTGCCGAGAGAGACACCAGGAGCACGGAAAGCGCCGGGAGCAGGGACCCCGCCGCCCCGTT
GCCGCTGCCGCAGAGTTCGAATAAGCTGCCTTGGATATTGAGGTTTTTCGATTCTTTTCTCAGTTTATCC
CACATATCTTTCGCCCCTTCCTGGCAATCCGTAAGAGCTGTGACCGTGCAGCTGTGGAAATCCTCCCAGT
ATGTGCACACGGTCTTGATGTTCGTCTTGTCGTCCAGGCCCTGCGGGTAGTTGGCCATGCTGTCACCCAG
CTTGAGCAAACAGTCTGAAAAGCCCTTAAAGACTGCATCGCACTTGTCATCATCGTCCTTATAGTCGGTA
CCGCCTGCTGCTCTCACGGCCTGCACCAGGTAAGCTATTTGCACCGCGAGGATCAGTGAAATATATCTGC
CGTTCAACTTAAGTCCCATGGTGGCGGCGCTAGCATAACTTCGTATAAAGTATCCTATACGAAGTTATTT
GCCTTAACCCAGAAATTATCACTGTTATTCTTTAGAATGGTGCAAAGAATAACTTCGTATAATGTATGCT
ATACGAAGTTATGAATTCGATATCAAGCTTATCGATAATCAACCTCTGGATTACAAAATTTGTGAAAGAT
TGACTGGTATTCTTAACTATGTTGCTCCTTTTACGCTATGTGGATACGCTGCTTTAATGCCTTTGTATCA
TGCTATTGCTTCCCGTATGGCTTTCATTTTCTCCTCCTTGTATAAATCCTGGTTGCTGTCTCTTTATGAG
GAGTTGTGGCCCGTTGTCAGGCAACGTGGCGTGGTGTGCACTGTGTTTGCTGACGCAACCCCCACTGGTT
GGGGCATTGCCACCACCTGTCAGCTCCTTTCCGGGACTTTCGCTTTCCCCCTCCCTATTGCCACGGCGGA
ACTCATCGCCGCCTGCCTTGCCCGCTGCTGGACAGGGGCTCGGCTGTTGGGCACTGACAATTCCGTGGTG
TTGTCGGGGAAATCATCGTCCTTTCCTTGGCTGCTCGCCTGTGTTGCCACCTGGATTCTGCGCGGGACGT
CCTTCTGCTACGTCCCTTCGGCCCTCAATCCAGCGGACCTTCCTTCCCGCGGCCTGCTGCCGGCTCTGCG
GCCTCTTCCGCGTCTTCGCCTTCGCCCTCAGACGAGTCGGATCTCCCTTTGGGCCGCCTCCCCGCATCGA
TACCGTCGACCTCGAGACCTAGAAAAACATGGAGCAATCACAAGTAGCAATACAGCAGCTACCAATGCTG
ATTGTGCCTGGCTAGAAGCACAAGAGGAGGAGGAGGTGGGTTTTCCAGTCACACCTCAGGTACCTTTAAG
ACCAATGACTTACAAGGCAGCTGTAGATCTTAGCCACTTTTTAAAAGAAAAGGGGGGACTGGAAGGGCTA
ATTCACTCCCAACGAAGACAAGATATCCTTGATCTGTGGATCTACCACACACAAGGCTACTTCCCTGATT
GGCAGAACTACACACCAGGGCCAGGGATCAGATATCCACTGACCTTTGGATGGTGCTACAAGCTAGTACC
AGTTGAGCAAGAGAAGGTAGAAGAAGCCAATGAAGGAGAGAACACCCGCTTGTTACACCCTGTGAGCCTG
CATGGGATGGATGACCCGGAGAGAGAAGTATTAGAGTGGAGGTTTGACAGCCGCCTAGCATTTCATCACA
TGGCCCGAGAGCTGCATCCGGACTGTACTGGGTCTCTCTGGTTAGACCAGATCTGAGCCTGGGAGCTCTC
TGGCTAACTAGGGAACCCACTGCTTAAGCCTCAATAAAGCTTGCCTTGAGTGCTTCAAGTAGTGTGTGCC
CGTCTGTTGTGTGACTCTGGTAACTAGAGATCCCTCAGACCCTTTTAGTCAGTGTGGAAAATCTCTAGCA
GGGCCCGTTTAAACCCGCTGATCAGCCTCGACTGTGCCTTCTAGTTGCCAGCCATCTGTTGTTTGCCCCT
CCCCCGTGCCTTCCTTGACCCTGGAAGGTGCCACTCCCACTGTCCTTTCCTAATAAAATGAGGAAATTGC
ATCGCATTGTCTGAGTAGGTGTCATTCTATTCTGGGGGGTGGGGTGGGGCAGGACAGCAAGGGGGAGGAT
TGGGAAGACAATAGCAGGCATGCTGGGGATGCGGTGGGCTCTATGGCTTCTGAGGCGGAAAGAACCAGCT
GGGGCTCTAGGGGGTATCCCC
[124 nt withheld, positions 8072-8195]
C
[91 nt withheld, positions 8197-8287]
A
[49 nt withheld, positions 8289-8337]
CCTTTGACGTTGGAGTCCACGTTCTTT
[37 nt withheld, positions 8365-8401]
ACCCTATCTCGGTCTATTCTTTTGATTTATAAGGGATTTTGCCGATTTCGGCCTATTGGTTAAAAAATGA
GCTGATTTAACAAAAATTTAACGCGAATTAATTCTGTGGAATGTGTGTCAGTTAGGGTGTGGAAAGTCCC
CAGGCTCCCCAGCAGGCAGAAGTATGCAAAGCATGCATCTCAATTAGTCAGCAACCAGGTGTGGAAAGTC
CCCAGGCTCCCCAGCAGGCAGAAGTATGCAAAGCATGCATCTCAATTAGTCAGCAACCATAGTCCCGCCC
CTAACTCCGCCCATCCCGCCCCTAACTCCGCCCAGTTCCGCCCATTCTCCGCCCCATGGCTGACTAATTT
TTTTTATTTATGCAGAGGCCGAGGCCGCCTCTGCCTCTGAGCTATTCCAGAAGTAGTGAGGAGGCTTTTT
TGGAGGCCTAGGCTTTTGCAAAAAGCTCCCGGGAGCTTGTATATCCATTTTCGGATCTGATCAGCACGTG
TTGACAATTAATCATCGGCATAGTATATCGGCATAGTATAATACGACAAGGTGAGGAACTAAACCATGGC
CAAGTTGACCAGTGCCGTTCCGGTGCTCACCGCGCGCGACGTCGCCGGAGCGGTCGAGTTCTGGACCGAC
CGGCTCGGGTTCTCCCGGGACTTCGTGGAGGACGACTTCGCCGGTGTGGTCCGGGACGACGTGACCCTGT
TCATCAGCGCGGTCCAGGACCAGGTGGTGCCGGACAACACCCTGGCCTGGGTGTGGGTGCGCGGCCTGGA
CGAGCTGTACGCCGAGTGGTCGGAGGTCGTGTCCACGAACTTCCGGGACGCCTCCGGGCCGGCCATGACC
GAGATCGGCGAGCAGCCGTGGGGGCGGGAGTTCGCCCTGCGCGACCCGGCCGGCAACTGCGTGCACTTCG
TGGCCGAGGAGCAGGACTGACACGTGCTACGAGATTTCGATTCCACCGCCGCCTTCTATGAAAGGTTGGG
CTTCGGAATCGTTTTCCGGGACGCCGGCTGGATGATCCTCCAGCGCGGGGATCTCATGCTGGAGTTCTTC
GCCCACCCCAACTTGTTTATTGCAGCTTATAATGGTTACAAATAAAGCAATAGCATCACAAATTTCACAA
ATAAAGCATTTTTTTCACTGCATTCTAGTTGTGGTTTGTCCAAACTCATCAATGTATCTTATCATGTCTG
TATACCGTCGACCTCTAGCTAGAGCTTGGCGTAATCATGGTCATAGCTGTTTCCTGTGTGAAATTGTTAT
CCGCTCACAATTCCACACAACATACGAGCCGGAAGCATAAAGTGTAAAGCCTGGGGTGCCTAATGAGTGA
GCTAACTCACATTAATTGCGTTGCGCTCACTGCCCGCTTTCCAGTCGGGAAACCTGTCGTGCCAGCTGCA
TTAATGAATCGGCCAACGCGCGGGGAGAGGCGGTTTGCGTATTGGGCGCTCTTCCGCTTCCTCGCTCACT
GACTCGCTGCGCTCGGTCGTTCGGCTGCGGCGAGCGGTATCAGCTCACTCAAAGGCGGTAATACGGTTAT
CCACAGAATCAGGGGATAACGCAGGAAAGAACATGTGAGCAAAAGGCCAGCAAAAGGCCAGGAACCGTAA
AAAGGCCGCGTTGCTGGCGTTTTTCCATAGGCTCCGCCCCCCTGACGAGCATCACAAAAATCGACGCTCA
AGTCAGAGGTGGCGAAACCCGACAGGACTATAAAGATACCAGGCGTTTCCCCCTGGAAGCTCCCTCGTGC
GCTCTCCTGTTCCGACCCTGCCGCTTACCGGATACCTGTCCGCCTTTCTCCCTTCGGGAAGCGTGGCGCT
TTCTCATAGCTCACGCTGTAGGTATCTCAGTTCGGTGTAGGTCGTTCGCTCCAAGCTGGGCTGTGTGCAC
GAACCCCCCGTTCAGCCCGACCGCTGCGCCTTATCCGGTAACTATCGTCTTGAGTCCAACCCGGTAAGAC
ACGACTTATCGCCACTGGCAGCAGCCACTGGTAACAGGATTAGCAGAGCGAGGTATGTAGGCGGTGCTAC
AGAGTTCTTGAAGTGGTGGCCTAACTACGGCTACACTAGAAGAACAGTATTTGGTATCTGCGCTCTGCTG
AAGCCAGTTACCTTCGGAAAAAGAGTTGGTAGCTCTTGATCCGGCAAACAAACCACCGCTGGTAGCGGTG
GTTTTTTTGTTTGCAAGCAGCAGATTACGCGCAGAAAAAAAGGATCTCAAGAAGATCCTTTGATCTTTTC
TACGGGGTCTGACGCTCAGTGGAACGAAAACTCACGTTAAGGGATTTTGGTCATGAGATTATCAAAAAGG
ATCTTCACCTAGATCCTTTTAAATTAAAAATGAAGTTTTAAATCAATCTAAAGTATATATGAGTAAACTT
GGTCTGACAGTTACCAATGCTTAATCAGTGAGGCACCTATCTCAGCGATCTGTCTATTTCGTTCATCCAT
AGTTGCCTGACTCCCCGTCGTGTAGATAACTACGATACGGGAGGGCTTACCATCTGGCCCCAGTGCTGCA
ATGATACCGCGAGACCCACGCTCACCGGCTCCAGATTTATCAGCAATAAACCAGCCAGCCGGAAGGGCCG
AGCGCAGAAGTGGTCCTGCAACTTTATCCGCCTCCATCCAGTCTATTAATTGTTGCCGGGAAGCTAGAGT
AAGTAGTTCGCCAGTTAATAGTTTGCGCAACGTTGTTGCCATTGCTACAGGCATCGTGGTGTCACGCTCG
TCGTTTGGTATGGCTTCATTCAGCTCCGGTTCCCAACGATCAAGGCGAGTTACATGATCCCCCATGTTGT
GCAAAAAAGCGGTTAGCTCCTTCGGTCCTCCGATCGTTGTCAGAAGTAAGTTGGCCGCAGTGTTATCACT
CATGGTTATGGCAGCACTGCATAATTCTCTTACTGTCATGCCATCCGTAAGATGCTTTTCTGTGACTGGT
GAGTACTCAACCAAGTCATTCTGAGAATAGTGTATGCGGCGACCGAGTTGCTCTTGCCCGGCGTCAATAC
GGGATAATACCGCGCCACATAGCAGAACTTTAAAAGTGCTCATCATTGGAAAACGTTCTTCGGGGCGAAA
ACTCTCAAGGATCTTACCGCTGTTGAGATCCAGTTCGATGTAACCCACTCGTGCACCCAACTGATCTTCA
GCATCTTTTACTTTCACCAGCGTTTCTGGGTGAGCAAAAACAGGAAGGCAAAATGCCGCAAAAAAGGGAA
TAAGGGCGACACGGAAATGTTGAATACTCATACTCTTCCTTTTTCAATATTATTGAAGCATTTATCAGGG
TTATTGTCTCATGAGCGGATACATATTTGAATGTATTTAGAAAAATAAACAAATAGGGGTTCCGCGCACA
TTTCCCCGAAAAGTGCCACCTGACGTCGACGGATCGGGAGATCTCCCGATCCCCTATGGTGCACTCTCAG
TACAATCTGCTCTGATGCCGCATAGTTAAGCCAGTATCTGCTCCCTGCTTGTGTGTTGGAGGTCGCTGAG
TAGTGCGCGAGCAAAATTTAAGCTACAACAAGGCAAGGCTTGACCGACAATTGCATGAAGAATCTGCTTA
GGGTTAGGCGT
Features (pLannotate 1.2.2; 40 found; start..end, strand, type, name):
     41..420     +  enhancer       CMV enhancer: human cytomegalovirus immediate early enhancer
    421..620     +  promoter       CMV promoter: human cytomegalovirus (CMV) immediate early promoter
    638..818     +  LTR            5' LTR (truncated): truncated 5' long terminal repeat (LTR) from HIV-1
    865..990     +  misc_feature   HIV-1 Ψ: packaging signal of human immunodeficiency virus type 1
    974..1337    +  CDS            HIV-1 gag (fragment): gag protein from human immunodeficiency virus 1; gag
   1483..1716    +  misc_feature   RRE: The Rev response element (RRE) of HIV-1 allows for Rev-dependent mRNA export from the nucleus to the cytoplasm.
   2093..2193    +  CDS            Rev (fragment): human immunodeficiency virus 1 (HIV-1) Rev protein; rev; enhances nuclear export of unspliced and incompletely spliced viral mRNAs
   2243..2360    +  misc_feature   cPPT/CTS: central polypurine tract and central termination sequence of HIV-1
   2425..3636    +  promoter       UbC promoter: human ubiquitin C promoter
   3647..3670    -  misc_feature   MCS (fragment): pUC18/19 multiple cloning site
   3689..3722    +  protein_bind   lox2272: Cre-mediated recombination occurs in the 8-bp core sequence (GGATACTT). lox2272 sites are compatible with each other, but incompatible with loxP or loxN sites (Lee and Saito, 1988). Cre recombinase
   3723..3772    -  intron         β-globin intron (fragment): internally truncated intron from human β-globin
   3773..3806    +  protein_bind   loxP: Cre-mediated recombination occurs in the 8-bp core sequence (GCATACAT). Cre recombinase
   3816..5245    -  CDS            tdTomato (fragment): tandem dimeric (pseudo-monomeric) derivative of DsRed (Shaner et al., 2004) mammalian codon-optimized
   5262..5835    -  misc_feature   IRES: internal ribosome entry site (IRES) of the encephalomyocarditis virus (EMCV)
   5837..5864    -  misc_feature   MCS (fragment): multiple cloning site
   5867..6319    -  CDS            Nrn1: NRN1_RAT - Experimental evidence at protein level: Swiss-Prot protein existence level 1. Promotes neurite outgrowth and especially branching of neuritic processes in primary hippocampal and cortical cells. From Rattus norvegicus (Rat).
   6335..6368    -  protein_bind   lox2272: Cre-mediated recombination occurs in the 8-bp core sequence (GGATACTT). lox2272 sites are compatible with each other, but incompatible with loxP or loxN sites (Lee and Saito, 1988). Cre recombinase
   6369..6418    -  intron         β-globin intron (fragment): internally truncated intron from human β-globin
   6419..6452    -  protein_bind   loxP: Cre-mediated recombination occurs in the 8-bp core sequence (GCATACAT). Cre recombinase
   6453..6477    +  misc_feature   MCS (fragment): pBluescript multiple cloning site
   6477..7065    +  misc_feature   WPRE: woodchuck hepatitis virus posttranscriptional regulatory element
   7002..7583    +  CDS            nef (fragment): NEF_HV1H2 - Experimental evidence at protein level: Swiss-Prot protein existence level 1. Extracellular Nef protein targets CD4(+) T-lymphocytes for apoptosis by interacting with CXCR4 surface receptors. From Human immunodeficiency virus type 1 group M subtype B (isolate HXB2) (HIV-1).
   7590..7770    +  LTR            5' LTR (truncated): truncated 5' long terminal repeat (LTR) from HIV-1
   7802..8026    +  polyA_signal   bGH poly(A) signal: bovine growth hormone polyadenylation signal
   8030..8051    +  promoter       SV40 promoter (fragment): SV40 enhancer and early promoter
   8072..8500    +  rep_origin     f1 ori (sequence partly withheld): f1 bacteriophage origin of replication; arrow indicates direction of (+) strand synthesis
   8514..8843    +  promoter       SV40 promoter: SV40 enhancer and early promoter
   8891..8938    +  promoter       EM7 promoter: synthetic bacterial promoter&nbsp
   8957..9331    +  CDS            BleoR: antibiotic-binding protein; Sh ble from Streptoalloteichus hindustanus; confers resistance to bleomycin, phleomycin, and Zeocin™
   9341..9466    +  CDS            ble (fragment): BLE_KLEPN - Experimental evidence at protein level: Swiss-Prot protein existence level 1. Binding protein with a strong affinity to the bleomycin family of antibiotics. Binds to CL990; an antimitotic-antibiotic compound. From Klebsiella pneumoniae.
   9461..9582    +  polyA_signal   SV40 poly(A) signal: SV40 polyadenylation signal
   9653..9675    -  protein_bind   lac operator (fragment): The lac repressor binds to the lac operator to inhibit transcription in E. coli. This inhibition can be relieved by adding lactose or isopropyl-β-D-thiogalactopyranoside (IPTG). lac repressor encoded by lacI
   9679..9709    -  promoter       lac promoter: promoter for the E. coli lac operon
   9724..9745    -  protein_bind   CAP binding site: CAP binding activates transcription in the presence of cAMP. E. coli catabolite activator protein
   9758..9850    -  CDS            lacI (fragment): lac repressor; lacI; The lac repressor binds to the lac operator to inhibit transcription in E. coli. This inhibition can be relieved by adding lactose or isopropyl-β-D-thiogalactopyranoside (IPTG).
  10033..10621   -  rep_origin     ori: high-copy-number ColE1/pMB1/pBR322/pUC origin of replication
  10792..11652   -  CDS            AmpR: β-lactamase; bla; confers resistance to ampicillin, carbenicillin, and related antibiotics
  11653..11757   -  promoter       AmpR promoter: bla
  11816..11868   -  misc_feature   bom (fragment): basis of mobility region from pBR322
