[The description below was written by a language model from this plasmid's Addgene catalogue record and pLannotate feature annotations shown in this document.]
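Description:
pFudio-Cpg15-IRES2-TdTomatoW is a Cre-dependent lentiviral transfer plasmid of about 12 kb built on the pFUW backbone for expression in mammalian cells. It is propagated in E. coli through a high-copy ColE1/pUC-type origin with ampicillin selection. The backbone also carries an f1 origin and an SV40/EM7-driven bleomycin/Zeocin resistance cassette lying outside the viral genome. The viral portion has the usual HIV-1-derived architecture. A CMV enhancer/promoter fused to a truncated 5' LTR drives genomic RNA production in packaging cells. It is followed by the Ψ packaging signal with a gag fragment, the Rev response element, the cPPT/CTS, a WPRE to boost transcript stability and expression, a truncated 3' LTR, and a bGH polyadenylation signal.

The payload sits downstream of the human ubiquitin C (UbC) promoter as a double-floxed inverted (DIO/FLEX-style) cassette. The cpg15 (neuritin, Nrn1) coding sequence, an EMCV IRES and tdTomato are placed in antisense orientation relative to UbC. They are flanked by a lox2272/loxP pair on one side and an oppositely oriented pair on the other. Without Cre, no sense transcript is produced. Cre recombination between the matching but mutually incompatible lox sites inverts the cassette and locks it in the sense orientation. A single bicistronic mRNA then yields CPG15 by cap-dependent translation and the red fluorescent reporter from the IRES, so recombined, CPG15-expressing cells are marked.

The catalogue lists both mouse and rat as species, and the annotation matches the insert to the rat protein. The depositor and sequencing-derived records differ slightly in length and start position, and in how the UbC region is annotated, but share the same feature order. The associated work concerns CPG15's role in stabilising excitatory synapses, consistent with sparse, Cre-gated expression in neurons.
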