Addgene plasmid #134309: pFudio-Cpg15-IRES2-TdTomatoW
Purpose: Expresses cpg15 and TdTomato upon coexpression with Cre recombinase
Depositing lab: Elly Nedivi. Depositing organization: Massachusetts Institute of Technology. Publication: CPG15/Neuritin Mimics Experience in Selecting Excitatory Synapses for Stabilization by Facilitating PSD95 Recruitment. Subramanian J, Michel K, Benoit M, Nedivi E. Cell Rep. 2019 Aug 6;28(6):1584-1595.e5. doi: 10.1016/j.celrep.2019.07.012. PubMed 31390571.
Backbone
  Vector backbone: pFUW
  Backbone size w/o insert (bp): 9534
  Total vector size (bp): 11995
  Vector type: Mammalian Expression, Lentiviral, Cre/Lox
Growth in bacteria
  Bacterial resistance: Ampicillin, 100 μg/mL
  Growth temperature: 37°C
  Growth strain: NEB Stable
  Copy number: Unknown
Gene/Insert 1
  Gene/Insert name: cpg15 (alt name: Neuritin, Nrn1)
  Species: M. musculus (mouse), R. norvegicus (rat)
  Insert size (bp): 465
  GenBank ID: NM_153529.2
  Entrez Gene: Nrn1 (a.k.a. 0710008J23Rik, Cpg15, Nrn)
  Promoter: UbC
  Cloning method: Restriction Enzyme; 5′ cloning site BamH1 (not destroyed); 3′ cloning site Nhe1 (not destroyed)
  Sequencing primers: 5′ GGACCCCGCCGCCCC; 3′ CCGCCACCATGGGACTTAAGTTGAACGG
Gene/Insert 2
  Gene/Insert name: TdTomato
  Species: Synthetic
  Insert size (bp): 1431
  Promoter: UbC
  Cloning method: Restriction Enzyme; 5′ cloning site Asc1 (not destroyed); 3′ cloning site Age1 (not destroyed)
  Sequencing primers: 5′ TTACTTGTACAGCTCGTCCATGCCG; 3′ ACCGGTGCCACAACCATGGTGA
Terms and licenses: Academic/Nonprofit Terms; Industry Terms: Not Available to Industry
How to cite: pFudio-Cpg15-IRES2-TdTomatoW was a gift from Elly Nedivi (Addgene plasmid # 134309 ; http://n2t.net/addgene:134309 ; RRID:Addgene_134309)
